>Addgene plasmid #225752 | CROPseq-multi-v2-Puro-BsmBI_entry (pRW1484) | addgene full sequence | sequence record 446066 | Addgene NGS Result
GGGTCTCTCTGGTTAGACCAGATCTGAGCCTGGGAGCTCTCTGGCTAACTAGGGAACCCACTGCTTAAGC
CTCAATAAAGCTTGCCTTGAGTGCTTCAAGTAGTGTGTGCCCGTCTGTTGTGTGACTCTGGTAACTAGAG
ATCCCTCAGACCCTTTTAGTCAGTGTGGAAAATCTCTAGCAGTGGCGCCCGAACAGGGACTTGAAAGCGA
AAGGGAAACCAGAGGAGCTCTCTCGACGCAGGACTCGGCTTGCTGAAGCGCGCACGGCAAGAGGCGAGGG
GCGGCGACTGGTGAGTACGCCAAAAATTTTGACTAGCGGAGGCTAGAAGGAGAGAGATGGGTGCGAGAGC
GTCAGTATTAAGCGGGGGAGAATTAGATCGCGATGGGAAAAAATTCGGTTAAGGCCAGGGGGAAAGAAAA
AATATAAATTAAAACATATAGTATGGGCAAGCAGGGAGCTAGAACGATTCGCAGTTAATCCTGGCCTGTT
AGAAACATCAGAAGGCTGTAGACAAATACTGGGACAGCTACAACCATCCCTTCAGACAGGATCAGAAGAA
CTTAGATCATTATATAATACAGTAGCAACCCTCTATTGTGTGCATCAAAGGATAGAGATAAAAGACACCA
AGGAAGCTTTAGACAAGATAGAGGAAGAGCAAAACAAAAGTAAGACCACCGCACAGCAAGCGGCCGCTGA
TCTTCAGACCTGGAGGAGGAGATATGAGGGACAATTGGAGAAGTGAATTATATAAATATAAAGTAGTAAA
AATTGAACCATTAGGAGTAGCACCCACCAAGGCAAAGAGAAGAGTGGTGCAGAGAGAAAAAAGAGCAGTG
GGAATAGGAGCTTTGTTCCTTGGGTTCTTGGGAGCAGCAGGAAGCACTATGGGCGCAGCGTCAATGACGC
TGACGGTACAGGCCAGACAATTATTGTCTGGTATAGTGCAGCAGCAGAACAATTTGCTGAGGGCTATTGA
GGCGCAACAGCATCTGTTGCAACTCACAGTCTGGGGCATCAAGCAGCTCCAGGCAAGAATCCTGGCTGTG
GAAAGATACCTAAAGGATCAACAGCTCCTGGGGATTTGGGGTTGCTCTGGAAAACTCATTTGCACCACTG
CTGTGCCTTGGAATGCTAGTTGGAGTAATAAATCTCTGGAACAGATTTGGAATCACACGACCTGGATGGA
GTGGGACAGAGAAATTAACAATTACACAAGCTTAATACACTCCTTAATTGAAGAATCGCAAAACCAGCAA
GAAAAGAATGAACAAGAATTATTGGAATTAGATAAATGGGCAAGTTTGTGGAATTGGTTTAACATAACAA
ATTGGCTGTGGTATATAAAATTATTCATAATGATAGTAGGAGGCTTGGTAGGTTTAAGAATAGTTTTTGC
TGTACTTTCTATAGTGAATAGAGTTAGGCAGGGATATTCACCATTATCGTTTCAGAATCTTGAGACAAAT
GGCAGTATTCATCCACAATTTTAAAAGAAAAGGGGGGATTGGGGGGTACAGTGCAGGGGAAAGAATAGTA
GACATAATAGCAACAGACATACAAACTAAAGAATTACAAAAACAAATTACAAAAATTCAAAATTTTCGGG
TTTATTACAGGGACAGCAGAGATCCACTTTGGCGCCGGCTCGAGGGGGCCCGGGTGCAAAGATGGATAAA
GTTTTAAACAGAGAGGAATCTTTGCAGCTAATGGACCTTCTAGGTCTTGAAAGGAGTGGGAATTGGCTCC
GGTGCCCGTCAGTGGGCAGAGCGCACATCGCCCACAGTCCCCGAGAAGTTGGGGGGAGGGGTCGGCAATT
GATCCGGTGCCTAGAGAAGGTGGCGCGGGGTAAACTGGGAAAGTGATGTCGTGTACTGGCTCCGCCTTTT
TCCCGAGGGTGGGGGAGAACCGTATATAAGTGCAGTAGTCGCCGTGAACGTTCTTTTTCGCAACGGGTTT
GCCGCCAGAACACAGGTAAGTGCCGTGTGTGGTTCCCGCGGGCCTGGCCTCTTTACGGGTTATGGCCCTT
GCGTGCCTTGAATTACTTCCACCTGGCTGCAGTACGTGATTCTTGATCCCGAGCTTCGGGTTGGAAGTGG
GTGGGAGAGTTCGAGGCCTTGCGCTTAAGGAGCCCCTTCGCCTCGTGCTTGAGTTGAGGCCTGGCCTGGG
CGCTGGGGCCGCCGCGTGCGAATCTGGTGGCACCTTCGCGCCTGTCTCGCTGCTTTCGATAAGTCTCTAG
CCATTTAAAATTTTTGATGACCTGCTGCGACGCTTTTTTTCTGGCAAGATAGTCTTGTAAATGCGGGCCA
AGATCTGCACACTGGTATTTCGGTTTTTGGGGCCGCGGGCGGCGACGGGGCCCGTGCGTCCCAGCGCACA
TGTTCGGCGAGGCGGGGCCTGCGAGCGCGGCCACCGAGAATCGGACGGGGGTAGTCTCAAGCTGGCCGGC
CTGCTCTGGTGCCTGGCCTCGCGCCGCCGTGTATCGCCCCGCCCTGGGCGGCAAGGCTGGCCCGGTCGGC
ACCAGTTGCGTGAGCGGAAAGATGGCCGCTTCCCGGCCCTGCTGCAGGGAGCTCAAAATGGAGGACGCGG
CGCTCGGGAGAGCGGGCGGGTGAGTCACCCACACAAAGGAAAAGGGCCTTTCCGTCCTCAGCCGTCGCTT
CATGTGACTCCACGGAGTACCGGGCGCCGTCCAGGCACCTCGATTAGTTCTCGAGCTTTTGGAGTACGTC
GTCTTTAGGTTGGGGGGAGGGGTTTTATGCGATGGAGTTTCCCCACACTGAGTGGGTGGAGACTGAAGTT
AGGCCAGCTTGGCACTTGATGTAATTCTCCTTGGAATTTGCCCTTTTTGAGTTTGGATCTTGGTTCATTC
TCAAGCCTCAGACAGTGGTTCAAAGTTTTTTTCTTCCATTTCAGGTGTCGTGACGTACGGCCACCATGAC
CGAGTACAAGCCCACGGTGCGCCTCGCCACCCGCGACGACGTCCCCAGGGCCGTACGCACCCTCGCCGCC
GCGTTCGCCGACTACCCCGCCACGCGCCACACCGTCGATCCGGACCGCCACATCGAGCGGGTCACCGAGC
TGCAAGAACTCTTCCTCACGCGCGTCGGGCTCGACATCGGCAAGGTGTGGGTCGCGGACGACGGCGCCGC
CGTGGCGGTCTGGACCACGCCGGAGAGCGTCGAAGCGGGGGCGGTGTTCGCCGAGATCGGCCCGCGCATG
GCCGAGTTGAGCGGTTCCCGGCTGGCCGCGCAGCAACAGATGGAAGGCCTCCTGGCGCCGCACCGGCCCA
AGGAGCCCGCGTGGTTCCTGGCCACCGTCGGAGTCTCGCCCGACCACCAGGGCAAGGGTCTGGGCAGCGC
CGTCGTGCTCCCCGGAGTGGAGGCGGCCGAGCGCGCCGGGGTGCCCGCCTTCCTGGAGACCTCCGCGCCC
CGCAACCTCCCCTTCTACGAGCGGCTCGGCTTCACCGTCACCGCCGACGTCGAGGTGCCCGAAGGACCGC
GCACCTGGTGCATGACCCGCAAGCCCGGTGCCTGAACGCGTTAAGTCGACAATCAACCTCTGGATTACAA
AATTTGTGAAAGATTGACTGGTATTCTTAACTATGTTGCTCCTTTTACGCTATGTGGATACGCTGCTTTA
ATGCCTTTGTATCATGCTATTGCTTCCCGTATGGCTTTCATTTTCTCCTCCTTGTATAAATCCTGGTTGC
TGTCTCTTTATGAGGAGTTGTGGCCCGTTGTCAGGCAACGTGGCGTGGTGTGCACTGTGTTTGCTGACGC
AACCCCCACTGGTTGGGGCATTGCCACCACCTGTCAGCTCCTTTCCGGGACTTTCGCTTTCCCCCTCCCT
ATTGCCACGGCGGAACTCATCGCCGCCTGCCTTGCCCGCTGCTGGACAGGGGCTCGGCTGTTGGGCACTG
ACAATTCCGTGGTGTTGTCGGGGAAATCATCGTCCTTTCCTTGGCTGCTCGCCTGTGTTGCCACCTGGAT
TCTGCGCGGGACGTCCTTCTGCTACGTCCCTTCGGCCCTCAATCCAGCGGACCTTCCTTCCCGCGGCCTG
CTGCCGGCTCTGCGGCCTCTTCCGCGTGTTCGCCTTCGCCCTCAGACGAGTCGGATCTCCCTTTGGGCCG
CCTCCCCGCGTCGACTTTAAGACCAATGACTTACAAGGCAGCTGTAGATCTTAGCCACTTTTTAAAAGAA
AAGGGGGGACTGGAAGGGCTAATTCACTCCCAACGAAGAGAAGATTTCACCATTATCGTTTCAGACCCAT
TTTTAATACGACTCACTATAGGGAAAAAAAGCACCGACTCGGTGCCACTTTTTCAAGTTGATAACGGACT
AGCCTTATTTCAACTTGCTATGCTGTTAGAGACGTACAAAAAAGAGCAAGAAGCTAAAAAAGATTTAAAA
ATTATTTTTAGCGCAGTTAATGGAACAGGAACTAAATTTACCCCAAAAATATTACGTGAATCAGGATATA
ACGTTATTGAGGTTGAAGAGCATGCATTTGAAGATGAAACATTTAAAAATGTTGTAAATCCAAATCCAGA
ATTTGATCCTGCATGAAAAATACCGCTTGAATATGGTATTAAACATGATGCAGATATTATTATTATGAAT
GACCCAGATGCTGACAGATTTGGAATGGCAATAAAACATGATGGTCATTTTGTAAGATTAGATGGAAATC
AAACAGGACCAATTTTAATTGATTGAAAATTATCAAATCTAAAACGCTTAAATAGCATTCCAAAAAATCC
GGCTCTATATTCAAGTTTTGTAACAAGTGATTTGGGTGATAGAATCGCTCATGAAAAATATGGAGTTAAT
ATTGTAAAAACTTTAACTGGATTTAAATGAATGGGTAGAGAAATTGCTAAAGAAGAAGATAACGGATTAA
ATTTTGTTTTTGCTTATGAAGAAAGTTATGGATATGTAATTGATGACTCAGCTAGAGATAAAGATGGAAT
ACAAGCTTCTATATTAATAGCAGAGGCTGCTTGATTTTATAAAAAACAAAATAAAACATTAGTAGACTAT
TTAGAAGATTTATTTAAAGAAATGGGTGCATATTACACTTTCACTTTAAACTTGAATTTTAAACCAGAAG
AAAAGAAATTAAAAATTGAACCATTAATGAAATCATTGAGAGCAACACCCTTAACTCAAATTGCTGGACT
TAAAGTTGTTAATGTTGAAGACTACATCGATGGAATGTATAATATGCCAGGACAAGACTTACTAAAATTT
TATTTAGAAGATAAGTCATGATTTGCTGTTCGCCCAAGTGGAACTGAACCTAAACTAAAAATTTATTTTA
TAGGTGTTGGTGAATCTGTTCAAAACGCTAAAGTTAAAGTAGACGAAATTATTAAAGAATTAAAATTAAA
AATGAATATATAGGAGAAAAAATGAAACTAAACAAATATATAGATCACACATTATTAAAACAAGATGCTA
CGAAAGCTGAAATTAAACAATTATGTGATGAAGCAATTGAATTTGATTTTGCAACAGTTTGTGTTAATTC
ATATTGAACAAGCTATTGTAAAGAATTATTAAAAGGCACAAATGTAGGAATAACAAATGTTGTAGGTTTT
CCTCTAGGTGCATGCACAACAGCTACAAAAGCATTCGAAGTTTCTGAAGCAATTAAAGATGGTGCAACAG
AAATTGATATGGTATTAAATATTGGTGCATTAAAAGACAAAAATTATGAATTAGTTTTAGAAGACATGAA
AGCTGTAAAAAAAGCAGCTGGATCACATGTTGTTAAATGTATTATGGAAAATTGTTTATTAACAAAAGAA
GAAATCATGAAAGCTTGTGAAATAGCTGTTGAAGCTGGATTAGAATTTGTTAAAACATCAACAGGATTTT
CAAAATCAGGTGCAACATTTGAAGATGTTAAACTAATGAAGTCAGTTGTTAAAGACAATGCTTTAGTTAA
AGCAGCTGGTGGAGTTAGAACATTTGAAGATGCTCAAAAAATGATTGAAGCAGGAGCTGACCGCTTAGGA
ACAAGTGGTGGAGTAGCTATTATTAAAGGTGAAGAAAACAACGCGAGTTACTAAAACTAGCGTTTTTTTA
TTTTGCTCATTTTTATTAAAAGTTTGCAAAAAGGAACATAAAAATTCTAATTATTGATACTAAAGTTATT
AAAAAGAAGATTTTGGTTGATTTTATAAAGGTCATAGAATATAATATTTTAGCATGTGTATTTTGTGTGC
TCATTTACAACCGTCTCTGCATTGGCCGGGAATCGAACCCGGGCCTCCCGCGTGGCAGGCGAGAATTCTA
CCACTGAACCACCAATGCCGGTGTTTCGTCCTTTCCACAAGATATATAAAGCCAAGAAATCGAAATACTT
TCAAGTTACGGTAAGCATATGATAGTCCATTTTAAAACATAATTTTAAAACTGCAAACTACCCAAGAAAT
TATTACTTTCTACGTCACGTATTTTGTACTAATATCTTTGTGTTTACAGTCAAATTAATTCTAATTATCT
CTCTAACAGCCTTGTATCGTATATGCAAATATGAAGGAATCATGGGAAATAGGCCCTCAAGCTTGGCGTA
ACTAGATCTTGAGACACTGCTTTTTGCTTGTACTGGGTCTCTCTGGTTAGACCAGATCTGAGCCTGGGAG
CTCTCTGGCTAACTAGGGAACCCACTGCTTAAGCCTCAATAAAGCTTGCCTTGAGTGCTTCAAGTAGTGT
GTGCCCGTCTGTTGTGTGACTCTGGTAACTAGAGATCCCTCAGACCCTTTTAGTCAGTGTGGAAAATCTC
TAGCAGTACGTATAGTAGTTCATGTCATCTTATTATTCAGTATTTATAACTTGCAAAGAAATGAATATCA
GAGAGTGAGAGGAACTTGTTTATTGCAGCTTATAATGGTTACAAATAAAGCAATAGCATCACAAATTTCA
CAAATAAAGCATTTTTTTCACTGCATTCTAGTTGTGGTTTGTCCAAACTCATCAATGTATCTTATCATGT
CTGGCTCTAGCTATCCCGCCCCTAACTCCGCCCATCCCGCCCCTAACTCCGCCCAGTTCCGCCCATTCTC
CGCCCCATGGCTGACTAATTTTTTTTATTTATGCAGAGGCCGAGGCCGCCTCGGCCTCTGAGCTATTCCA
GAAGTAGTGAGGAGGCTTTTTTGGAGGCCTAGGGACGTACCCAATTCGCCCTATAGTGAGTCGTATTACG
CGCGCTCACTGGCCGTCGTTTTACAACGTCGTGACTGGGAAAACCCTGGCGTTACCCAACTTAATCGCCT
TGCAGCACATCCCCCTTTCGCCAGCTGGCGTAATAGCGAAGAGGCCCGCACCGATCGCCCTTCCCAACAG
TTGCGCAGCCTGAATGGCGAATGGG
[124 nt withheld, positions 7376-7499]
C
[91 nt withheld, positions 7501-7591]
A
[49 nt withheld, positions 7593-7641]
CCTTTGACGTTGGAGTCCACGTTCTTT
[37 nt withheld, positions 7669-7705]
ACCCTATCTCGGTCTATTCTTTTGATTTATAAGGGATTTTGCCGATTTCGGCCTATTGGTTAAAAAATGA
GCTGATTTAACAAAAATTTAACGCGAATTTTAACAAAATATTAACGCTTACAATTTAGGTGGCACTTTTC
GGGGAAATGTGCGCGGAACCCCTATTTGTTTATTTTTCTAAATACATTCAAATATGTATCCGCTCATGAG
ACAATAACCCTGATAAATGCTTCAATAATATTGAAAAAGGAAGAGTATGAGTATTCAACATTTCCGTGTC
GCCCTTATTCCCTTTTTTGCGGCATTTTGCCTTCCTGTTTTTGCTCACCCAGAAACGCTGGTGAAAGTAA
AAGATGCTGAAGATCAGTTGGGTGCACGAGTGGGTTACATCGAACTGGATCTCAACAGCGGTAAGATCCT
TGAGAGTTTTCGCCCCGAAGAACGTTTTCCAATGATGAGCACTTTTAAAGTTCTGCTATGTGGCGCGGTA
TTATCCCGTATTGACGCCGGGCAAGAGCAACTCGGTCGCCGCATACACTATTCTCAGAATGACTTGGTTG
AGTACTCACCAGTCACAGAAAAGCATCTTACGGATGGCATGACAGTAAGAGAATTATGCAGTGCTGCCAT
AACCATGAGTGATAACACTGCGGCCAACTTACTTCTGACAACGATCGGAGGACCGAAGGAGCTAACCGCT
TTTTTGCACAACATGGGGGATCATGTAACTCGCCTTGATCGTTGGGAACCGGAGCTGAATGAAGCCATAC
CAAACGACGAGCGTGACACCACGATGCCTGTAGCAATGGCAACAACGTTGCGCAAACTATTAACTGGCGA
ACTACTTACTCTAGCTTCCCGGCAACAATTAATAGACTGGATGGAGGCGGATAAAGTTGCAGGACCACTT
CTGCGCTCGGCCCTTCCGGCTGGCTGGTTTATTGCTGATAAATCTGGAGCCGGTGAGCGTGGGTCTCGCG
GTATCATTGCAGCACTGGGGCCAGATGGTAAGCCCTCCCGTATCGTAGTTATCTACACGACGGGGAGTCA
GGCAACTATGGATGAACGAAATAGACAGATCGCTGAGATAGGTGCCTCACTGATTAAGCATTGGTAACTG
TCAGACCAAGTTTACTCATATATACTTTAGATTGATTTAAAACTTCATTTTTAATTTAAAAGGATCTAGG
TGAAGATCCTTTTTGATAATCTCATGACCAAAATCCCTTAACGTGAGTTTTCGTTCCACTGAGCGTCAGA
CCCCGTAGAAAAGATCAAAGGATCTTCTTGAGATCCTTTTTTTCTGCGCGTAATCTGCTGCTTGCAAACA
AAAAAACCACCGCTACCAGCGGTGGTTTGTTTGCCGGATCAAGAGCTACCAACTCTTTTTCCGAAGGTAA
CTGGCTTCAGCAGAGCGCAGATACCAAATACTGTTCTTCTAGTGTAGCCGTAGTTAGGCCACCACTTCAA
GAACTCTGTAGCACCGCCTACATACCTCGCTCTGCTAATCCTGTTACCAGTGGCTGCTGCCAGTGGCGAT
AAGTCGTGTCTTACCGGGTTGGACTCAAGACGATAGTTACCGGATAAGGCGCAGCGGTCGGGCTGAACGG
GGGGTTCGTGCACACAGCCCAGCTTGGAGCGAACGACCTACACCGAACTGAGATACCTACAGCGTGAGCT
ATGAGAAAGCGCCACGCTTCCCGAAGGGAGAAAGGCGGACAGGTATCCGGTAAGCGGCAGGGTCGGAACA
GGAGAGCGCACGAGGGAGCTTCCAGGGGGAAACGCCTGGTATCTTTATAGTCCTGTCGGGTTTCGCCACC
TCTGACTTGAGCGTCGATTTTTGTGATGCTCGTCAGGGGGGCGGAGCCTATGGAAAAACGCCAGCAACGC
GGCCTTTTTACGGTTCCTGGCCTTTTGCTGGCCTTTTGCTCACATGTTCTTTCCTGCGTTATCCCCTGAT
TCTGTGGATAACCGTATTACCGCCTTTGAGTGAGCTGATACCGCTCGCCGCAGCCGAACGACCGAGCGCA
GCGAGTCAGTGAGCGAGGAAGCGGAAGAGCGCCCAATACGCAAACCGCCTCTCCCCGCGCGTTGGCCGAT
TCATTAATGCAGCTGGCACGACAGGTTTCCCGACTGGAAAGCGGGCAGTGAGCGCAACGCAATTAATGTG
AGTTAGCTCACTCATTAGGCACCCCAGGCTTTACACTTTATGCTTCCGGCTCGTATGTTGTGTGGAATTG
TGAGCGGATAACAATTTCACACAGGAAACAGCTATGACCATGATTACGCCAAGCGCGCAATTAACCCTCA
CTAAAGGGAACAAAAGCTGGAGCTGCAAGCTTAAGACATTGATTATTGACTAGTTATTAATAGTAATCAA
TTACGGGGTCATTAGTTCATAGCCCATATATGGAGTTCCGCGTTACATAACTTACGGTAAATGGCCCGCC
TGGCTGACCGCCCAACGACCCCCGCCCATTGACGTCAATAATGACGTATGTTCCCATAGTAACGCCAATA
GGGACTTTCCATTGACGTCAATGGGTGGAGTATTTACGGTAAACTGCCCACTTGGCAGTACATCAAGTGT
ATCATATGCCAAGTACGCCCCCTATTGACGTCAATGACGGTAAATGGCCCGCCTGGCATTATGCCCAGTA
CATGACCTTATGGGACTTTCCTACTTGGCAGTACATCTACGTATTAGTCATCGCTATTACCATGGTGATG
CGGTTTTGGCAGTACATCAATGGGCGTGGATAGCGGTTTGACTCACGGGGATTTCCAAGTCTCCACCCCA
TTGACGTCAATGGGAGTTTGTTTTGGCACCAAAATCAACGGGACTTTCCAAAATGTCGTAACAACTCCGC
CCCATTGACGCAAATGGGCGGTAGGCGTGTACGGTGGGAGGTCTATATAAGCAGCGCGTTTTGCCTGTAC
T
Features (pLannotate 1.2.2; 32 found; start..end, strand, type, name):
      1..181     +  LTR            5' LTR (truncated): truncated 5' long terminal repeat (LTR) from HIV-1
    228..353     +  misc_feature   HIV-1 Ψ: packaging signal of human immunodeficiency virus type 1
    337..700     +  CDS            HIV-1 gag (fragment): gag protein from human immunodeficiency virus 1; gag
    846..1079    +  misc_feature   RRE: The Rev response element (RRE) of HIV-1 allows for Rev-dependent mRNA export from the nucleus to the cytoplasm.
   1489..1606    +  misc_feature   cPPT/CTS: central polypurine tract and central termination sequence of HIV-1
   1672..1738    +  CDS            small t antigen (fragment): SV40 (simian virus 40) small t antigen
   1764..1975    +  promoter       EF-1α core promoter: core promoter for human elongation factor EF-1α
   1976..2914    +  intron         EF-1α intron A: intron upstream of the start codon of human EF-1α
   2936..3535    +  CDS            PuroR (fragment): puromycin N-acetyltransferase; pac from Streptomyces; confers resistance to puromycin
   3551..4139    +  misc_feature   WPRE: woodchuck hepatitis virus posttranscriptional regulatory element
   4135..4245    +  CDS            nef (fragment): NEF_HV1LA - Experimental evidence at protein level: Swiss-Prot protein existence level 1. Extracellular Nef protein targets CD4(+) T-lymphocytes for apoptosis by interacting with CXCR4 surface receptors. From Human immunodeficiency virus type 1 group M subtype B (isolate Lai) (HIV-1).
   4274..4292    +  promoter       T7 promoter: promoter for bacteriophage T7 RNA polymerase
   4301..4367    -  misc_RNA       tracrRNA (fragment): trans-activating CRISPR RNA for the Streptococcus pyogenes CRISPR/Cas9 system
   5412..6071    +  CDS            deoC1: DEOC1_STAAN - Also known as dra. Experimental evidence at protein level: Swiss-Prot protein existence level 1. Catalyzes a reversible aldol reaction between acetaldehyde and D-glyceraldehyde 3-phosphate to generate 2-deoxy-D-ribose 5- phosphate. From Staphylococcus aureus (strain N315).
   6247..6317    -  ncRNA          tRNA: Accession: RF00005 - tRNA
   6328..6568    -  promoter       U6 promoter: RNA polymerase III promoter for human U6 snRNA
   6615..6795    +  LTR            5' LTR (truncated): truncated 5' long terminal repeat (LTR) from HIV-1
   6873..6994    +  polyA_signal   SV40 poly(A) signal: SV40 polyadenylation signal
   7034..7169    +  rep_origin     SV40 ori: SV40 origin of replication
   7190..7208    -  promoter       T7 promoter: promoter for bacteriophage T7 RNA polymerase
   7216..7371    +  CDS            lacZα (fragment): LacZα fragment of β-galactosidase; lacZ fragment
   7376..7804    +  rep_origin     f1 ori (sequence partly withheld): f1 bacteriophage origin of replication; arrow indicates direction of (+) strand synthesis
   7857..7961    +  promoter       AmpR promoter: bla
   7962..8822    +  CDS            AmpR: β-lactamase; bla; confers resistance to ampicillin, carbenicillin, and related antibiotics
   8993..9581    +  rep_origin     ori: high-copy-number ColE1/pMB1/pBR322/pUC origin of replication
   9764..9856    +  CDS            lacI (fragment): lac repressor; lacI; The lac repressor binds to the lac operator to inhibit transcription in E. coli. This inhibition can be relieved by adding lactose or isopropyl-β-D-thiogalactopyranoside (IPTG).
   9869..9890    +  protein_bind   CAP binding site: CAP binding activates transcription in the presence of cAMP. E. coli catabolite activator protein
   9905..9935    +  promoter       lac promoter: promoter for the E. coli lac operon
   9939..9961    +  protein_bind   lac operator (fragment): The lac repressor binds to the lac operator to inhibit transcription in E. coli. This inhibition can be relieved by adding lactose or isopropyl-β-D-thiogalactopyranoside (IPTG). lac repressor encoded by lacI
  10004..10022   +  promoter       T3 promoter: promoter for bacteriophage T3 RNA polymerase
  10050..10429   +  enhancer       CMV enhancer: human cytomegalovirus immediate early enhancer
  10430..10629   +  promoter       CMV promoter: human cytomegalovirus (CMV) immediate early promoter
