[The description below was written by a language model from this plasmid's Addgene catalogue record and pLannotate feature annotations shown in this document.]
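Description:
CROPseq-multi-v2-Puro-BsmBI_entry (pRW1484) is an empty lentiviral entry vector for pooled CRISPR screening, derived from CROPseq-multi-Puro (pRW1441) and intended to receive one or more sgRNAs by restriction cloning, with BsmBI indicated by the name. It is propagated in E. coli through a high-copy ColE1/pUC-type origin with ampicillin resistance (AmpR), and also carries an f1 ori and an SV40 ori. The viral genome is a third-generation-style HIV-1 design. A CMV enhancer/promoter sits upstream of a truncated 5' LTR to drive genomic RNA production in packaging cells, followed by the Ψ packaging signal, a gag fragment, the RRE for Rev-dependent export, and the cPPT/CTS.

Within the provirus, the EF-1α core promoter with intron A drives puromycin N-acetyltransferase for selection of transduced mammalian cells, followed by a WPRE to enhance transcript expression. The guide cassette lies downstream of the WPRE in the 3' LTR region and is oriented antisense to the Pol II unit. It comprises a human U6 promoter, a tRNA element, and a Cas9 tracrRNA/scaffold fragment. The tRNA presumably allows multiple guides to be processed from a single Pol III transcript. Between these elements is a stretch of roughly 2 kb that includes a sequence annotated as Staphylococcus aureus deoC1. This most likely serves as a filler that is replaced during sgRNA cloning, though the record does not say so. As in CROP-seq designs, placing the cassette in the 3' LTR means it is copied during reverse transcription and also appears in the polyadenylated puromycin transcript, so guide identity can be read out from mRNA. The v2 modification adds a T7 promoter within the 3' LTR next to the guide region, which makes the construct compatible with detection based on T7 in vitro transcription.
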