Addgene plasmid #225752: CROPseq-multi-v2-Puro-BsmBI_entry (pRW1484)
Purpose: (Empty Backbone) Entry vector to clone sgRNA(s) into the CROPseq-multi-v2 construct with Puromycin resistance; v2 is compatible with T7 in vitro transcription detection
Depositing lab: Paul Blainey. Depositing organization: Broad Institute. Publication: CROPseq-multi: a versatile solution for multiplexed perturbation and decoding in pooled CRISPR screens. Walton RT, Qin Y, Blainey PC. bioRxiv [Preprint]. 2024 Mar 17:2024.03.17.585235. doi: 10.1101/2024.03.17.585235. PubMed 38558968.
Backbone
  Vector backbone: CROPseq-multi-Puro (pRW1441)
  Modifications to backbone: a T7 promoter is encoded within the 3' LTR
  Vector type: Mammalian Expression, Lentiviral, CRISPR
  Selectable markers: Puromycin
Growth in bacteria
  Bacterial resistance: Ampicillin, 100 μg/mL
  Growth temperature: 30°C
  Growth strain: NEB Stable
  Copy number: High Copy
Gene/Insert
  Cloning method: Restriction Enzyme
  Sequencing primers: 5′ GGGCTAATTCACTCCCAACGAAG
Terms and licenses: Academic/Nonprofit Terms; Industry Terms: Not Available to Industry
Depositor comments: Please visit https://www.biorxiv.org/content/10.1101/2024.03.17.585235 for bioRxiv preprint.
How to cite: CROPseq-multi-v2-Puro-BsmBI_entry (pRW1484) was a gift from Paul Blainey (Addgene plasmid # 225752 ; http://n2t.net/addgene:225752 ; RRID:Addgene_225752)
